>Addgene plasmid #242484 | pYO835 | addgene full sequence | sequence record 485586 | Addgene NGS Result
TCGCGCGTTTCGGTGATGACGGTGAAAACCTCTGACACATGCAGCTCCCGGAGACGGTCACAGCTTGTCT
GTAAGCGGATGCCGGGAGCAGACAAGCCCGTCAGGGCGCGTCAGCGGGTGTTGGCGGGTGTCGGGGCTGG
CTTAACTATGCGGCATCAGAGCAGATTGTACTGAGAGTGCACCATACCACCTTTTCAATTCATCATTTTT
TTTTTATTCTTTTTTTTGATTTCGGTTTCCTTGAAATTTTTTTGATTCGGTAATCTCCGAACAGAAGGAA
GAACGAAGGAAGGAGCACAGACTTAGATTGGTATATATACGCATATGTAGTGTTGAAGAAACATGAAATT
GCCCAGTATTCTTAACCCAACTGCACAGAACAAAAACCTGCAGGAAACGAAGATAAATCATGTCGAAAGC
TACATATAAGGAACGTGCTGCTACTCATCCTAGTCCTGTTGCTGCCAAGCTATTTAATATCATGCACGAA
AAGCAAACAAACTTGTGTGCTTCATTGGATGTTCGTACCACCAAGGAATTACTGGAGTTAGTTGAAGCAT
TAGGTCCCAAAATTTGTTTACTAAAAACACATGTGGATATCTTGACTGATTTTTCCATGGAGGGCACAGT
TAAGCCGCTAAAGGCATTATCCGCCAAGTACAATTTTTTACTCTTCGAAGACAGAAAATTTGCTGACATT
GGTAATACAGTCAAATTGCAGTACTCTGCGGGTGTATACAGAATAGCAGAATGGGCAGACATTACGAATG
CACACGGTGTGGTGGGCCCAGGTATTGTTAGCGGTTTGAAGCAGGCGGCAGAAGAAGTAACAAAGGAACC
TAGAGGCCTTTTGATGTTAGCAGAATTGTCATGCAAGGGCTCCCTATCTACTGGAGAATATACTAAGGGT
ACTGTTGACATTGCGAAGAGCGACAAAGATTTTGTTATCGGCTTTATTGCTCAAAGAGACATGGGTGGAA
GAGATGAAGGTTACGATTGGTTGATTATGACACCCGGTGTGGGTTTAGATGACAAGGGAGACGCATTGGG
TCAACAGTATAGAACCGTGGATGATGTGGTCTCTACAGGATCTGACATTATTATTGTTGGAAGAGGACTA
TTTGCAAAGGGAAGGGATGCTAAGGTAGAGGGTGAACGTTACAGAAAAGCAGGCTGGGAAGCATATTTGA
GAAGATGCGGCCAGCAAAACTAAAAAACTGTATTATAAGTAAATGCATGTATACTAAACTCACAAATTAG
AGCTTCAATTTAATTATATCAGTTATTACCCTATGCGGTGTGAAATACCGCACAGATGCGTAAGGAGAAA
ATACCGCATCAGGAAATTGTAAGCGTTAATATTTTGTTAAAATTCGCGTTAAATTTTTGTTAAATCAGCT
CATTTTTTAACCAATAGGCCGAAATCGGCAAAATCCCTTATAAATCAAAAGAATAGACCGAGATAGGGT
[37 nt withheld, positions 1470-1506]
AAAGAACGTGGACTCCAACGTCAAAGG
[49 nt withheld, positions 1534-1582]
T
[91 nt withheld, positions 1584-1674]
G
[124 nt withheld, positions 1676-1799]
CCATTCGCCATTCAGGCTGCGCAACTGTTGGGAAGGGCGATCGGTGCGGGCCTCTTCGCTATTACGCCAG
CTGGCGAAAGGGGGATGTGCTGCAAGGCGATTAAGTTGGGTAACGCCAGGGTTTTCCCAGTCACGACGTT
GTAAAACGACGGCCAGTGAGCGCGCGTAATACGACTCACTATAGGGCGAATTGGGTACCATGTCCAGTAT
TTACTCTACCTTGATTCCTTCTCCTGAACTTCATTTCCTAAGCCCTAGTTTCACTCCATTTACATCAGAT
TATATTCACGATGATATAGCGCATAAAGGCCATTCCAGTTATGACGTCATGTTAGATTTATTAGACCCTT
CCAATTCTCTTGTCTCTACCGCGATGAACAATCCAACATATTTTAACGTTTATAATACAATCATTGGTAA
TGTAGAACCTCGTCAGATATCGCGTGCTATGACCAAATTACAACAACGCATCAAATTCCCCTCATGGTCC
TCTTCTGCGATGCACGTTAACATTGGAAGAAGATCGCCATACTTGCCTTTACAACCAAATGAAAACGAAG
TTAGCGGCATGATGTTAAGCAATATGTCTACCGTGGTGAACGTCTTTGAGAATGCGTGCAATACTTTTGA
CAAAGTATTTGCCAAGGGCGCATTTTTAAATAATTATAATGTAGGCGACTTGTTCCAATCAATGCAGAAC
GTTCAAGATGAATTCGCCGAGTCAAGAGAAGTAGTACAAAGCCTGATGGAGGATTATGTAGCTGCAGAAC
AAGATTCGTACTTGGACGATGTACTTGTTGATGATGAAAATATGGTTGGCGAGTTGGAAGAGGACCTGGA
TGCCGACGGTGATCATAAATTAGTATAATGATGCCTTCCTTGTTCAGGAATTTTACCACCGCCCAATAGT
TTTATTATAGTACTCTCAATATATCTATACCAACAACCGCTTCAAATGTATTATCTCCCTTTATAAATTC
TGCACTGTATTGTAATATGTATAAAGCTCTGTACCACTTTTTCATCATTGCATACATCGATAGCGCCTCT
TCAACTTTAGAATTTCCTAAAGGGTAGAAAAACCAGATGATTCAACTCAGCGTAATGGAACGCTCTGTTT
GAAATAAAAAACATCTGTATCGCTGCACGGATTAGTTCGATAATTCAACGACAGTTATACTAATCTTGGT
GATGGAATGAGTACTTTAGCGGAAGTAAGTTTTTGAATTATGCCCCCACTTTTTTTTTTGTTCATGGTGA
CTAACATGAATTAGGTTTATACTATTATTGAGGACGCCGAACAGGAATGTCGAAAAGGAGATTTTACAAA
TGCAAAAGCGAAGTATCAAGAAGCCATTGAAGTTTTAGGTCCGCAGAACGAGAATTTGTCTCAAAATAAA
TTAAGTTCTGACGTTACGCAAGCCATTGACCTATTAAAACAGGACATTACAGCCAAAATCCAAGAATTGG
AACTTTTGATTGAAAAGCAGTCATCAGAAGAAAATAATATTGGAATGGTCAACAACAATATGCTTATTGG
CTCTGTTATTTTAAACAACAAATCTCCGATAAATGGAATAAGCAATGCTAGGAATTGGGATAACCCAGCA
TATCAGGACACTTTTAAAGAATATGGTATGAAAATTGACGAAATTACGAAAGAAAATAAAAAATTGGCTA
ATGAAATTGGGCGATTAAGAGAACGCTGGGACAGCTTAGTAGAAAGTGCGAAGCAAAGAAGGGATAAGCA
AAAAAACGTCGAGATGGTGAGCAAGGGCGAGGAGCTGTTCACCGGGGTGGTGCCCATCCTGGTCGAGCTG
GACGGCGACGTAAACGGCCACAAGTTCAGCGTGTCCGGCGAGGGCGAGGGCGATGCCACCTACGGCAAGC
TGACCCTGAAGTTCATCTGCACCACCGGCAAGCTGCCCGTGCCCTGGCCCACCCTCGTGACCACCCTGAC
CTACGGCGTGCAGTGCTTCAGCCGCTACCCCGACCACATGAAGCAGCACGACTTCTTCAAGTCCGCCATG
CCCGAAGGCTACGTCCAGGAGCGCACCATCTTCTTCAAGGACGACGGCAACTACAAGACCCGCGCCGAGG
TGAAGTTCGAGGGCGACACCCTGGTGAACCGCATCGAGCTGAAGGGCATCGACTTCAAGGAGGACGGCAA
CATCCTGGGGCACAAGCTGGAGTACAACTACAACAGCCACAACGTCTATATCATGGCCGACAAGCAGAAG
AACGGCATCAAGGTGAACTTCAAGATCCGCCACAACATCGAGGACGGCAGCGTGCAGCTCGCCGACCACT
ACCAGCAGAACACCCCCATCGGCGACGGCCCCGTGCTGCTGCCCGACAACCACTACCTGAGCACCCAGTC
CGCCCTGAGCAAAGACCCCAACGAGAAGCGCGATCACATGGTCCTGCTGGAGTTCGTGACCGCCGCCGGG
ATCACTCTCGGCATGGACGAGCTGTACAAGGGATCCGGAGCAGGGGCGGGTGCTATGGTGAGCAAGGGCG
AGGAGCTGTTCACCGGGGTGGTGCCCATCCTGGTCGAGCTGGACGGCGACGTAAACGGCCACAAGTTCAG
CGTGTCCGGCGAGGGCGAGGGCGATGCCACCTACGGCAAGCTGACCCTGAAGTTCATCTGCACCACCGGC
AAGCTGCCCGTGCCCTGGCCCACCCTCGTGACCACCCTGACCTACGGCGTGCAGTGCTTCAGCCGCTACC
CCGACCACATGAAGCAGCACGACTTCTTCAAGTCCGCCATGCCCGAAGGCTACGTCCAGGAGCGCACCAT
CTTCTTCAAGGACGACGGCAACTACAAGACCCGCGCCGAGGTGAAGTTCGAGGGCGACACCCTGGTGAAC
CGCATCGAGCTGAAGGGCATCGACTTCAAGGAGGACGGCAACATCCTGGGGCACAAGCTGGAGTACAACT
ACAACAGCCACAACGTCTATATCATGGCCGACAAGCAGAAGAACGGCATCAAGGTGAACTTCAAGATCCG
CCACAACATCGAGGACGGCAGCGTGCAGCTCGCCGACCACTACCAGCAGAACACCCCCATCGGCGACGGC
CCCGTGCTGCTGCCCGACAACCACTACCTGAGCACCCAGTCCGCCCTGAGCAAAGACCCCAACGAGAAGC
GCGATCACATGGTCCTGCTGGAGTTCGTGACCGCCGCCGGGATCACTCTCGGCATGGACGAGCTGTACAA
GTAAGAGCTCGCGAATTTCTTATGATTTATGATTTTTATTATTAAATAAGTTATAAAAAAAATAAGTGTA
TACAAATTTTAAAGTGACTCTTAGGTTTTAAAACGAAAATTCTTATTCTTGAGTAACTCTTTCCTGTAGG
TCAGGTTGCTTTCTCAGGTATAGCATGAGGTCGCTCTTATTGACCACACCTCTACCGGCAGCGGCCGCCA
CCGCGGTGGAGCTCCAGCTTTTGTTCCCTTTAGTGAGGGTTAATTGCGCGCTTGGCGTAATCATGGTCAT
AGCTGTTTCCTGTGTGAAATTGTTATCCGCTCACAATTCCACACAACATACGAGCCGGAAGCATAAAGTG
TAAAGCCTGGGGTGCCTAATGAGTGAGCTAACTCACATTAATTGCGTTGCGCTCACTGCCCGCTTTCCAG
TCGGGAAACCTGTCGTGCCAGCTGCATTAATGAATCGGCCAACGCGCGGGGAGAGGCGGTTTGCGTATTG
GGCGCTCTTCCGCTTCCTCGCTCACTGACTCGCTGCGCTCGGTCGTTCGGCTGCGGCGAGCGGTATCAGC
TCACTCAAAGGCGGTAATACGGTTATCCACAGAATCAGGGGATAACGCAGGAAAGAACATGTGAGCAAAA
GGCCAGCAAAAGGCCAGGAACCGTAAAAAGGCCGCGTTGCTGGCGTTTTTCCATAGGCTCCGCCCCCCTG
ACGAGCATCACAAAAATCGACGCTCAAGTCAGAGGTGGCGAAACCCGACAGGACTATAAAGATACCAGGC
GTTTCCCCCTGGAAGCTCCCTCGTGCGCTCTCCTGTTCCGACCCTGCCGCTTACCGGATACCTGTCCGCC
TTTCTCCCTTCGGGAAGCGTGGCGCTTTCTCATAGCTCACGCTGTAGGTATCTCAGTTCGGTGTAGGTCG
TTCGCTCCAAGCTGGGCTGTGTGCACGAACCCCCCGTTCAGCCCGACCGCTGCGCCTTATCCGGTAACTA
TCGTCTTGAGTCCAACCCGGTAAGACACGACTTATCGCCACTGGCAGCAGCCACTGGTAACAGGATTAGC
AGAGCGAGGTATGTAGGCGGTGCTACAGAGTTCTTGAAGTGGTGGCCTAACTACGGCTACACTAGAAGAA
CAGTATTTGGTATCTGCGCTCTGCTGAAGCCAGTTACCTTCGGAAAAAGAGTTGGTAGCTCTTGATCCGG
CAAACAAACCACCGCTGGTAGCGGTGGTTTTTTTGTTTGCAAGCAGCAGATTACGCGCAGAAAAAAAGGA
TCTCAAGAAGATCCTTTGATCTTTTCTACGGGGTCTGACGCTCAGTGGAACGAAAACTCACGTTAAGGGA
TTTTGGTCATGAGATTATCAAAAAGGATCTTCACCTAGATCCTTTTAAATTAAAAATGAAGTTTTAAATC
AATCTAAAGTATATATGAGTAAACTTGGTCTGACAGTTACCAATGCTTAATCAGTGAGGCACCTATCTCA
GCGATCTGTCTATTTCGTTCATCCATAGTTGCCTGACTCCCCGTCGTGTAGATAACTACGATACGGGAGG
GCTTACCATCTGGCCCCAGTGCTGCAATGATACCGCGAGACCCACGCTCACCGGCTCCAGATTTATCAGC
AATAAACCAGCCAGCCGGAAGGGCCGAGCGCAGAAGTGGTCCTGCAACTTTATCCGCCTCCATCCAGTCT
ATTAATTGTTGCCGGGAAGCTAGAGTAAGTAGTTCGCCAGTTAATAGTTTGCGCAACGTTGTTGCCATTG
CTACAGGCATCGTGGTGTCACGCTCGTCGTTTGGTATGGCTTCATTCAGCTCCGGTTCCCAACGATCAAG
GCGAGTTACATGATCCCCCATGTTGTGCAAAAAAGCGGTTAGCTCCTTCGGTCCTCCGATCGTTGTCAGA
AGTAAGTTGGCCGCAGTGTTATCACTCATGGTTATGGCAGCACTGCATAATTCTCTTACTGTCATGCCAT
CCGTAAGATGCTTTTCTGTGACTGGTGAGTACTCAACCAAGTCATTCTGAGAATAGTGTATGCGGCGACC
GAGTTGCTCTTGCCCGGCGTCAATACGGGATAATACCGCGCCACATAGCAGAACTTTAAAAGTGCTCATC
ATTGGAAAACGTTCTTCGGGGCGAAAACTCTCAAGGATCTTACCGCTGTTGAGATCCAGTTCGATGTAAC
CCACTCGTGCACCCAACTGATCTTCAGCATCTTTTACTTTCACCAGCGTTTCTGGGTGAGCAAAAACAGG
AAGGCAAAATGCCGCAAAAAAGGGAATAAGGGCGACACGGAAATGTTGAATACTCATACTCTTCCTTTTT
CAATATTATTGAAGCATTTATCAGGGTTATTGTCTCATGAGCGGATACATATTTGAATGTATTTAGAAAA
ATAAACAAATAGGGGTTCCGCGCACATTTCCCCGAAAAGTGCCACCTGGGTCCTTTTCATCACGTGCTAT
AAAAATAATTATAATTTAAATTTTTTAATATAAATATATAAATTAAAAATAGAAAGTAAAAAAAGAAATT
AAAGAAAAAATAGTTTTTGTTTTCCGAAGATGTAAAAGACTCTAGGGGGATCGCCAACAAATACTACCTT
TTATCTTGCTCTTCCTGCTCTCAGGTATTAATGCCGAATTGTTTCATCTTGTCTGTGTAGAAGACCACAC
ACGAAAATCCTGTGATTTTACATTTTACTTATCGTTAATCGAATGTATATCTATTTAATCTGCTTTTCTT
GTCTAATAAATATATATGTAAAGTACGCTTTTTGTTGAAATTTTTTAAACCTTTGTTTATTTTTTTTTCT
TCATTCCGTAACTCTTCTACCTTCTTTATTTACTTTCTAAAATCCAAATACAAAACATAAAAATAAATAA
ACACAGAGTAAATTCCCAAATTATTCCATCATTAAAAGATACGAGGCGCGTGTAAGTTACAGGCAAGCGA
TCCGTCTAAGAAACCATTATTATCATGACATTAACCTATAAAAATAGGCGTATCACGAGGCCCTTTCGTC
Features (pLannotate 1.2.2; 23 found; start..end, strand, type, name):
    137..186     +  misc_feature   bom (fragment): basis of mobility region from pBR322
    194..409     +  promoter       URA3 promoter: S. cerevisiae URA3
    410..1213    +  CDS            URA3: orotidine-5'-phosphate decarboxylase, required for uracil biosynthesis; S. cerevisiae URA3; yeast auxotrophic marker, counterselectable with 5-fluoroorotic acid (5-FOA)
   1292..1343    +  misc_feature   bom (fragment): basis of mobility region from pBR322
   1371..1799    -  rep_origin     f1 ori (sequence partly withheld): f1 bacteriophage origin of replication; arrow indicates direction of (+) strand synthesis
   1803..1958    -  CDS            lacZα (fragment): LacZα fragment of β-galactosidase; lacZ fragment
   1966..1984    +  promoter       T7 promoter: promoter for bacteriophage T7 RNA polymerase
   1996..2664    +  CDS            TUB4 (fragment): TBG_YEAST - Experimental evidence at protein level: Swiss-Prot protein existence level 1. Tubulin is the major constituent of microtubules. The gamma chain is found at microtubule organizing centers (MTOC) such as the spindle poles or the centrosome, suggesting that it is involved in the minus-end nucleation of microtubule assembly. TUB4 is an important spindle pole body component that organizes both cytoplasmic and nuclear microtubule arrays. From Saccharomyces cerevisiae (strain ATCC 204508 / S288c) (Baker's yeast).
   2996..3556    +  CDS            ATG38 (fragment): ATG38_YEAST - Experimental evidence at protein level: Swiss-Prot protein existence level 1. Autophagy-related protein required for cytoplasm to vacuole transport (Cvt) and autophagy as a part of the autophagy-specific VPS34 PI3-kinase complex I. This complex is essential to recruit the ATG8- phosphatidylinositol conjugate and the ATG12-ATG5 conjugate to the pre- autophagosomal structure. ATG38 is required for the integrity of the active PI3-kinase complex I by maintaining an association between VPS15-VPS34 and ATG1P-VPS30 subcomplexes. From Saccharomyces cerevisiae (strain ATCC 204508 / S288c)
   3563..4279    +  CDS            EGFP: EGFP is a basic (constitutively fluorescent) green fluorescent protein published in 1996, derived from Aequorea victoria. It is reported to be a rapidly-maturing weak dimer with moderate acid sensitivity.
   4304..5023    +  CDS            EGFP: the original enhanced GFP (Yang et al., 1996) mammalian codon-optimized
   5030..5217    +  terminator     ADH1 terminator: S. cerevisiae ADH1; transcription terminator for the S. cerevisiae alcohol dehydrogenase 1 (ADH1) gene
   5219..5243    -  misc_feature   MCS (fragment): pBluescript multiple cloning site
   5256..5274    -  promoter       T3 promoter: promoter for bacteriophage T3 RNA polymerase
   5319..5335    -  protein_bind   lac operator: The lac repressor binds to the lac operator to inhibit transcription in E. coli. This inhibition can be relieved by adding lactose or isopropyl-β-D-thiogalactopyranoside (IPTG). lac repressor encoded by lacI
   5343..5373    -  promoter       lac promoter: promoter for the E. coli lac operon
   5388..5409    -  protein_bind   CAP binding site: CAP binding activates transcription in the presence of cAMP. E. coli catabolite activator protein
   5422..5514    -  CDS            lacI (fragment): lac repressor; lacI; The lac repressor binds to the lac operator to inhibit transcription in E. coli. This inhibition can be relieved by adding lactose or isopropyl-β-D-thiogalactopyranoside (IPTG).
   5697..6285    -  rep_origin     ori: high-copy-number ColE1/pMB1/pBR322/pUC origin of replication
   6456..7316    -  CDS            AmpR: β-lactamase; bla; confers resistance to ampicillin, carbenicillin, and related antibiotics
   7317..7421    -  promoter       AmpR promoter: bla
   7458..7961    +  misc_feature   CEN/ARS: S. cerevisiae CEN6 centromere fused to an autonomously replicating sequence
   8029..35      +  CDS            rop (fragment) (across the origin): Rop protein, which maintains plasmids at low copy number; rop
