[The description below was written by a language model from this plasmid's Addgene catalogue record and pLannotate feature annotations shown in this document.]
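Description:
pYO835 is a yeast expression plasmid built on pRS416, a low-copy centromeric E. coli–S. cerevisiae shuttle vector. In yeast it is maintained through the CEN6/ARS element and selected by the URA3 auxotrophic marker, which can also be counterselected with 5-fluoroorotic acid. In bacteria it replicates to high copy from a ColE1/pUC-type origin under ampicillin selection (AmpR). The backbone also carries the usual pBluescript-derived remnants: an f1 origin, a disrupted lacZα with the lac promoter and operator, and flanking T7 and T3 promoters. None of these is relevant to expression in yeast.

The payload is the S. cerevisiae ATG38 gene (YLR211C) with an internal deletion of residues 123 to 181, fused at its C terminus to two tandem copies of EGFP and followed by the ADH1 transcription terminator. According to the record, expression is driven by the gene's own promoter. The feature table does not annotate a promoter as such, but it shows a block of yeast genomic sequence upstream of the ATG38 coding region. This block includes a fragment of the TUB4 open reading frame, presumably carried along with the native 5′ flanking region. The intergenic stretch between that fragment and the ATG38 start would then supply the endogenous regulatory sequences.

Atg38 is a subunit of the autophagy-specific Vps34 PI3-kinase complex I, where it helps hold the subcomplexes together. The construct therefore allows a truncated Atg38 to be expressed at near-native levels and followed by fluorescence, with the doubled EGFP boosting the signal from a low-abundance protein. Likely uses are testing how the deleted region contributes to localization or function in yeast, though the record does not state specific assays.
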