Addgene plasmid #242484: pYO835
Purpose: Expression of ScAtg38 Δ(123 to 181)-2xEGFP under its own promoter
Depositing lab: Roger Williams. Depositing organization: MRC Laboratory of Molecular Biology. Publication: Characterization of Atg38 and NRBF2, a fifth subunit of the autophagic Vps34/PIK3C3 complex. Ohashi Y, Soler N, Garcia Ortegon M, Zhang L, Kirsten ML, Perisic O, Masson GR, Burke JE, Jakobi AJ, Apostolakis AA, Johnson CM, Ohashi M, Ktistakis NT, Sachse C, Williams RL. Autophagy. 2016 Nov;12(11):2129-2144. doi: 10.1080/15548627.2016.1226736. Epub 2016 Sep 14. PubMed 27630019.
Backbone
  Vector backbone: pRS416
  Vector type: Yeast Expression
  Selectable markers: URA3
Growth in bacteria
  Bacterial resistance: Ampicillin, 100 μg/mL
  Growth temperature: 37°C
  Growth strain: DH5alpha
  Copy number: High Copy
Gene/Insert
  Gene/Insert name: ATG38
  Species: S. cerevisiae (budding yeast)
  Mutation: deletion of aa 123 to 181
  Entrez Gene: YLR211C
  Tag / fusion protein: 2xEGFP (C terminal on insert)
  Cloning method: Restriction Enzyme; 5′ cloning site unknown (unknown if destroyed)
Terms and licenses: Academic/Nonprofit Terms; Industry Terms: Not Available to Industry
How to cite: pYO835 was a gift from Roger Williams (Addgene plasmid # 242484 ; http://n2t.net/addgene:242484 ; RRID:Addgene_242484)
